>Addgene plasmid #156179 | pLenti-PGK-RAP2A-N17-neo | addgene full sequence | sequence record 312930 | Addgene NGS Result
AGGTGGCACTTTTCGGGGAAATGTGCGCGGAACCCCTATTTGTTTATTTTTCTAAATACATTCAAATATG
TATCCGCTCATGAGACAATAACCCTGATAAATGCTTCAATAATATTGAAAAAGGAAGAGTATGAGTATTC
AACATTTCCGTGTCGCCCTTATTCCCTTTTTTGCGGCATTTTGCCTTCCTGTTTTTGCTCACCCAGAAAC
GCTGGTGAAAGTAAAAGATGCTGAAGATCAGTTGGGTGCACGAGTGGGTTACATCGAACTGGATCTCAAC
AGCGGTAAGATCCTTGAGAGTTTTCGCCCCGAAGAACGTTTTCCAATGATGAGCACTTTTAAAGTTCTGC
TATGTGGCGCGGTATTATCCCGTATTGACGCCGGGCAAGAGCAACTCGGTCGCCGCATACACTATTCTCA
GAATGACTTGGTTGAGTACTCACCAGTCACAGAAAAGCATCTTACGGATGGCATGACAGTAAGAGAATTA
TGCAGTGCTGCCATAACCATGAGTGATAACACTGCGGCCAACTTACTTCTGACAACGATCGGAGGACCGA
AGGAGCTAACCGCTTTTTTGCACAACATGGGGGATCATGTAACTCGCCTTGATCGTTGGGAACCGGAGCT
GAATGAAGCCATACCAAACGACGAGCGTGACACCACGATGCCTGTAGCAATGGCAACAACGTTGCGCAAA
CTATTAACTGGCGAACTACTTACTCTAGCTTCCCGGCAACAATTAATAGACTGGATGGAGGCGGATAAAG
TTGCAGGACCACTTCTGCGCTCGGCCCTTCCGGCTGGCTGGTTTATTGCTGATAAATCTGGAGCCGGTGA
GCGTGGGTCTCGCGGTATCATTGCAGCACTGGGGCCAGATGGTAAGCCCTCCCGTATCGTAGTTATCTAC
ACGACGGGGAGTCAGGCAACTATGGATGAACGAAATAGACAGATCGCTGAGATAGGTGCCTCACTGATTA
AGCATTGGTAACTGTCAGACCAAGTTTACTCATATATACTTTAGATTGATTTAAAACTTCATTTTTAATT
TAAAAGGATCTAGGTGAAGATCCTTTTTGATAATCTCATGACCAAAATCCCTTAACGTGAGTTTTCGTTC
CACTGAGCGTCAGACCCCGTAGAAAAGATCAAAGGATCTTCTTGAGATCCTTTTTTTCTGCGCGTAATCT
GCTGCTTGCAAACAAAAAAACCACCGCTACCAGCGGTGGTTTGTTTGCCGGATCAAGAGCTACCAACTCT
TTTTCCGAAGGTAACTGGCTTCAGCAGAGCGCAGATACCAAATACTGTTCTTCTAGTGTAGCCGTAGTTA
GGCCACCACTTCAAGAACTCTGTAGCACCGCCTACATACCTCGCTCTGCTAATCCTGTTACCAGTGGCTG
CTGCCAGTGGCGATAAGTCGTGTCTTACCGGGTTGGACTCAAGACGATAGTTACCGGATAAGGCGCAGCG
GTCGGGCTGAACGGGGGGTTCGTGCACACAGCCCAGCTTGGAGCGAACGACCTACACCGAACTGAGATAC
CTACAGCGTGAGCTATGAGAAAGCGCCACGCTTCCCGAAGGGAGAAAGGCGGACAGGTATCCGGTAAGCG
GCAGGGTCGGAACAGGAGAGCGCACGAGGGAGCTTCCAGGGGGAAACGCCTGGTATCTTTATAGTCCTGT
CGGGTTTCGCCACCTCTGACTTGAGCGTCGATTTTTGTGATGCTCGTCAGGGGGGCGGAGCCTATGGAAA
AACGCCAGCAACGCGGCCTTTTTACGGTTCCTGGCCTTTTGCTGGCCTTTTGCTCACATGTTCTTTCCTG
CGTTATCCCCTGATTCTGTGGATAACCGTATTACCGCCTTTGAGTGAGCTGATACCGCTCGCCGCAGCCG
AACGACCGAGCGCAGCGAGTCAGTGAGCGAGGAAGCGGAAGAGCGCCCAATACGCAAACCGCCTCTCCCC
GCGCGTTGGCCGATTCATTAATGCAGCTGGCACGACAGGTTTCCCGACTGGAAAGCGGGCAGTGAGCGCA
ACGCAATTAATGTGAGTTAGCTCACTCATTAGGCACCCCAGGCTTTACACTTTATGCTTCCGGCTCGTAT
GTTGTGTGGAATTGTGAGCGGATAACAATTTCACACAGGAAACAGCTATGACCATGATTACGCCAAGCGC
GCAATTAACCCTCACTAAAGGGAACAAAAGCTGGAGCTGCAAGCTTAATGTAGTCTTATGCAATACTCTT
GTAGTCTTGCAACATGGTAACGATGAGTTAGCAACATGCCTTACAAGGAGAGAAAAAGCACCGTGCATGC
CGATTGGTGGAAGTAAGGTGGTACGATCGTGCCTTATTAGGAAGGCAACAGACGGGTCTGACATGGATTG
GACGAACCACTGAATTGCCGCATTGCAGAGATATTGTATTTAAGTGCCTAGCTCGATACATAAACGGGTC
TCTCTGGTTAGACCAGATCTGAGCCTGGGAGCTCTCTGGCTAACTAGGGAACCCACTGCTTAAGCCTCAA
TAAAGCTTGCCTTGAGTGCTTCAAGTAGTGTGTGCCCGTCTGTTGTGTGACTCTGGTAACTAGAGATCCC
TCAGACCCTTTTAGTCAGTGTGGAAAATCTCTAGCAGTGGCGCCCGAACAGGGACTTGAAAGCGAAAGGG
AAACCAGAGGAGCTCTCTCGACGCAGGACTCGGCTTGCTGAAGCGCGCACGGCAAGAGGCGAGGGGCGGC
GACTGGTGAGTACGCCAAAAATTTTGACTAGCGGAGGCTAGAAGGAGAGAGATGGGTGCGAGAGCGTCAG
TATTAAGCGGGGGAGAATTAGATCGCGATGGGAAAAAATTCGGTTAAGGCCAGGGGGAAAGAAAAAATAT
AAATTAAAACATATAGTATGGGCAAGCAGGGAGCTAGAACGATTCGCAGTTAATCCTGGCCTGTTAGAAA
CATCAGAAGGCTGTAGACAAATACTGGGACAGCTACAACCATCCCTTCAGACAGGATCAGAAGAACTTAG
ATCATTATATAATACAGTAGCAACCCTCTATTGTGTGCATCAAAGGATAGAGATAAAAGACACCAAGGAA
GCTTTAGACAAGATAGAGGAAGAGCAAAACAAAAGTAAGACCACCGCACAGCAAGCGGCCGCTGATCTTC
AGACCTGGAGGAGGAGATATGAGGGACAATTGGAGAAGTGAATTATATAAATATAAAGTAGTAAAAATTG
AACCATTAGGAGTAGCACCCACCAAGGCAAAGAGAAGAGTGGTGCAGAGAGAAAAAAGAGCAGTGGGAAT
AGGAGCTTTGTTCCTTGGGTTCTTGGGAGCAGCAGGAAGCACTATGGGCGCAGCGTCAATGACGCTGACG
GTACAGGCCAGACAATTATTGTCTGGTATAGTGCAGCAGCAGAACAATTTGCTGAGGGCTATTGAGGCGC
AACAGCATCTGTTGCAACTCACAGTCTGGGGCATCAAGCAGCTCCAGGCAAGAATCCTGGCTGTGGAAAG
ATACCTAAAGGATCAACAGCTCCTGGGGATTTGGGGTTGCTCTGGAAAACTCATTTGCACCACTGCTGTG
CCTTGGAATGCTAGTTGGAGTAATAAATCTCTGGAACAGATTTGGAATCACACGACCTGGATGGAGTGGG
ACAGAGAAATTAACAATTACACAAGCTTAATACACTCCTTAATTGAAGAATCGCAAAACCAGCAAGAAAA
GAATGAACAAGAATTATTGGAATTAGATAAATGGGCAAGTTTGTGGAATTGGTTTAACATAACAAATTGG
CTGTGGTATATAAAATTATTCATAATGATAGTAGGAGGCTTGGTAGGTTTAAGAATAGTTTTTGCTGTAC
TTTCTATAGTGAATAGAGTTAGGCAGGGATATTCACCATTATCGTTTCAGACCCACCTCCCAACCCCGAG
GGGACCCGACAGGCCCGAAGGAATAGAAGAAGAAGGTGGAGAGAGAGACAGAGACAGATCCATTCGATTA
GTGAACGGATCTCGACGGTATCGGTTAACTTTTAAAAGAAAAGGGGGGATTGGGGGGTACAGTGCAGGGG
AAAGAATAGTAGACATAATAGCAACAGACATACAAACTAAAGAATTACAAAAACAAATTACAAAAATTCA
AAATTTTATCGATCACGAGACTAGCCTCGAGAAGCTTGATATCGAATTCCACGGGGTTGGGGTTGCGCCT
TTTCCAAGGCAGCCCTGGGTTTGCGCAGGGACGCGGCTGCTCTGGGCGTGGTTCCGGGAAACGCAGCGGC
GCCGACCCTGGGTCTCGCACATTCTTCACGTCCGTTCGCAGCGTCACCCGGATCTTCGCCGCTACCCTTG
TGGGCCCCCCGGCGACGCTTCCTGCTCCGCCCCTAAGTCGGGAAGGTTCCTTGCGGTTCGCGGCGTGCCG
GACGTGACAAACGGAAGCCGCACGTCTCACTAGTACCCTCGCAGACGGACAGCGCCAGGGAGCAATGGCA
GCGCGCCGACCGCGATGGGCTGTGGCCAATAGCGGCTGCTCAGCAGGGCGCGCCGAGAGCAGCGGCCGGG
AAGGGGCGGTGCGGGAGGCGGGGTGTGGGGCGGTAGTGTGGGCCCTGTTCCTGCCCGCGCGGTGTTCCGC
ATTCTGCAAGCCTCCGGAGCGCACGTCGGCAGTCGGCTCCCTCGTTGACCGAATCACCGACCTCTCTCCC
CAGGGGGATCCACCGGTTCGTCGACTAGTCCAGTGTGGTGGAATTCTGCAGATATCAACAAGTTTGTACA
AAAAAGCAGGCTCCGCGGCCGCCCCCTTCACCTCTCGAGCTAAGCTTATGCGCGAGTACAAAGTGGTGGT
GCTGGGCTCGGGCGGGGTAGGCAAAAACGCCCTGACCGTGCAGTTCGTGACCGGCACCTTCATCGAGAAA
TACGACCCCACCATCGAGGACTTCTACCGCAAGGAGATCGAGGTGGATTCGTCGCCGTCGGTGCTGGAGA
TCCTGGACACGGCGGGCACCGAGCAGTTCGCGTCCATGCGGGACCTGTACATCAAGAACGGCCAGGGCTT
CATCCTCGTCTACAGCCTCGTCAACCAGCAGAGCTTCCAGGACATCAAGCCCATGCGGGACCAGATCATC
CGCGTGAAGCGGTATGAGAAAGTGCCAGTCATCTTGGTTGGGAACAAAGTGGACCTGGAAAGTGAGAGAG
AAGTATCGTCCAGCGAAGGCAGAGCCCTTGCTGAAGAGTGGGGCTGCCCCTTTATGGAAACTTCCGCTAA
GAGTAAAACAATGGTGGACGAACTCTTTGCAGAAATTGTGAGGCAGATGAACTATGCTGCTCAGCCTGAC
AAAGATGACCCATGCTGTTCTGCATGTAACATACAATAGCGGCCGCACAGCAAGGGTGGGCGCGCCGACC
CAGCTTTCTTGTACAAAGTGGTTGATATCCAGCACAGTGGCGGCCGCTCGACAATCAACCTCTGGATTAC
AAAATTTGTGAAAGATTGACTGGTATTCTTAACTATGTTGCTCCTTTTACGCTATGTGGATACGCTGCTT
TAATGCCTTTGTATCATGCTATTGCTTCCCGTATGGCTTTCATTTTCTCCTCCTTGTATAAATCCTGGTT
GCTGTCTCTTTATGAGGAGTTGTGGCCCGTTGTCAGGCAACGTGGCGTGGTGTGCACTGTGTTTGCTGAC
GCAACCCCCACTGGTTGGGGCATTGCCACCACCTGTCAGCTCCTTTCCGGGACTTTCGCTTTCCCCCTCC
CTATTGCCACGGCGGAACTCATCGCCGCCTGCCTTGCCCGCTGCTGGACAGGGGCTCGGCTGTTGGGCAC
TGACAATTCCGTGGTGTTGTCGGGGAAGCTGACGTCCTTTCCATGGCTGCTCGCCTGTGTTGCCACCTGG
ATTCTGCGCGGGACGTCCTTCTGCTACGTCCCTTCGGCCCTCAATCCAGCGGACCTTCCTTCCCGCGGCC
TGCTGCCGGCTCTGCGGCCTCTTCCGCGTCTTCGCCTTCGCCCTCAGACGAGTCGGATCTCCCTTTGGGC
CGCCTCCCCGCCTGGAATTCTGCAGATATCCGGACTAGTGATCTAATTCTACCGGGTAGGGGAGGCGCTT
TTCCCAAGGCAGTCTGGAGCATGCGCTTTAGCAGCCCCGCTGGGCACTTGGCGCTACACAAGTGGCCTCT
GGCCTCGCACACATTCCACATCCACCGGTAGGCGCCAACCGGCTCCGTTCTTTGGTGGCCCCTTCGCGCC
ACCTTCTACTCCTCCCCTAGTCAGGAAGTTCCCCCCCGCCCCGCAGCTCGCGTCGTGCAGGACGTGACAA
ATGGAAGTAGCACGTCTCACTAGTCTCGTGCAGATGGACAGCACCGCTGAGCAATGGAAGCGGGTAGGCC
TTTGGGGCAGCGGCCAATAGCAGCTTTGCTCCTTCGCTTTCTGGGCTCAGAGGCTGGGAAGGGGTGGGTC
CGGGGGCGGGCTCAGGGGCGGGCTCAGGGGCGGGGCGGGCGCCCGAAGGTCCTCCGGAGGCCCGGCATTC
TGCACGCTTCAAAAGCGCACGTCTGCCGCGCTGTTCTCCTCTTCCTCATCTCCGGGCCTTTCGACCTGCA
GCCAATATGGGATCGGCCATTGAACAAGATGGATTGCACGCAGGTTCTCCGGCCGCTTGGGTGGAGAGGC
TATTCGGCTATGACTGGGCACAACAGACAATCGGCTGCTCTGATGCCGCCGTGTTCCGGCTGTCAGCGCA
GGGGCGCCCGGTTCTTTTTGTCAAGACCGACCTGTCCGGTGCCCTGAATGAACTGCAGGACGAGGCAGCG
CGGCTATCGTGGCTGGCCACGACGGGCGTTCCTTGCGCAGCTGTGCTCGACGTTGTCACTGAAGCGGGAA
GGGACTGGCTGCTATTGGGCGAAGTGCCGGGGCAGGATCTCCTGTCATCTCACCTTGCTCCTGCCGAGAA
AGTATCCATCATGGCTGATGCAATGCGGCGGCTGCATACGCTTGATCCGGCTACCTGCCCATTCGACCAC
CAAGCGAAACATCGCATCGAGCGAGCACGTACTCGGATGGAAGCCGGTCTTGTCGATCAGGATGATCTGG
ACGAAGAGCATCAGGGGCTCGCGCCAGCCGAACTGTTCGCCAGGCTCAAGGCGCGCATGCCCGACGGCGA
GGATCTCGTCGTGACCCATGGCGATGCCTGCTTGCCGAATATCATGGTGGAAAATGGCCGCTTTTCTGGA
TTCATCGACTGTGGCCGGCTGGGTGTGGCGGACCGCTATCAGGACATAGCGTTGGCTACCCGTGATATTG
CTGAAGAGCTTGGCGGCGAATGGGCTGACCGCTTCCTCGTGCTTTACGGTATCGCCGCTCCCGATTCGCA
GCGCATCGCCTTCTATCGCCTTCTTGACGAGTTCTTCTGAGGGGATCCGTCGAGGGCCCGGTACCTTTAA
GACCAATGACTTACAAGGCAGCTGTAGATCTTAGCCACTTTTTAAAAGAAAAGGGGGGACTGGAAGGGCT
AGCTCACTCCCAACGAAGACAAGATCTGCTTTTTGCTTGTACTGGGTCTCTCTGGTTAGACCAGATCTGA
GCCTGGGAGCTCTCTGGCTAACTAGGGAACCCACTGCTTAAGCCTCAATAAAGCTTGCCTTGAGTGCTTC
AAGTAGTGTGTGCCCGTCTGTTGTGTGACTCTGGTAACTAGAGATCCCTCAGACCCTTTTAGTCAGTGTG
GAAAATCTCTAGCAGTAGTAGTTCATGTCATCTTATTATTCAGTATTTATAACTTGCAAAGAAATGAATA
TCAGAGAGTGAGAGGAACTTGTTTATTGCAGCTTATAATGGTTACAAATAAAGCAATAGCATCACAAATT
TCACAAATAAAGCATTTTTTTCACTGCATTCTAGTTGTGGTTTGTCCAAACTCATCAATGTATCTTATCA
TGTCTGGCTCTAGCTATCCCGCCCCTAACTCCGCCCATCCCGCCCCTAACTCCGCCCAGTTCCGCCCATT
CTCCGCCCCATGGCTGACTAATTTTTTTTATTTATGCAGAGGCCGAGGCCGCCTCGGCCTCTGAGCTATT
CCAGAAGTAGTGAGGAGGCTTTTTTGGAGGCCTAGGGACGTACCCAATTCGCCCTATAGTGAGTCGTATT
ACGCGCGCTCACTGGCCGTCGTTTTACAACGTCGTGACTGGGAAAACCCTGGCGTTACCCAACTTAATCG
CCTTGCAGCACATCCCCCTTTCGCCAGCTGGCGTAATAGCGAAGAGGCCCGCACCGATCGCCCTTCCCAA
CAGTTGCGCAGCCTGAATGGCGAATGGG
[124 nt withheld, positions 8289-8412]
C
[91 nt withheld, positions 8414-8504]
A
[49 nt withheld, positions 8506-8554]
CCTTTGACGTTGGAGTCCACGTTCTTT
[37 nt withheld, positions 8582-8618]
ACCCTATCTCGGTCTATTCTTTTGATTTATAAGGGATTTTGCCGATTTCGGCCTATTGGTTAAAAAATGA
GCTGATTTAACAAAAATTTAACGCGAATTTTAACAAAATATTAACGCTTACAATTT
Features (pLannotate 1.2.2; 30 found; start..end, strand, type, name):
     26..130     +  promoter       AmpR promoter: bla
    131..991     +  CDS            AmpR: β-lactamase; bla; confers resistance to ampicillin, carbenicillin, and related antibiotics
   1162..1750    +  rep_origin     ori: high-copy-number ColE1/pMB1/pBR322/pUC origin of replication
   1933..2025    +  CDS            lacI (fragment): lac repressor; lacI; The lac repressor binds to the lac operator to inhibit transcription in E. coli. This inhibition can be relieved by adding lactose or isopropyl-β-D-thiogalactopyranoside (IPTG).
   2038..2059    +  protein_bind   CAP binding site: CAP binding activates transcription in the presence of cAMP. E. coli catabolite activator protein
   2074..2104    +  promoter       lac promoter: promoter for the E. coli lac operon
   2112..2128    +  protein_bind   lac operator: The lac repressor binds to the lac operator to inhibit transcription in E. coli. This inhibition can be relieved by adding lactose or isopropyl-β-D-thiogalactopyranoside (IPTG). lac repressor encoded by lacI
   2173..2191    +  promoter       T3 promoter: promoter for bacteriophage T3 RNA polymerase
   2219..2445    +  promoter       RSV promoter: Rous sarcoma virus enhancer/promoter
   2446..2626    +  LTR            5' LTR (truncated): truncated 5' long terminal repeat (LTR) from HIV-1
   2673..2798    +  misc_feature   HIV-1 Ψ: packaging signal of human immunodeficiency virus type 1
   2782..3145    +  CDS            HIV-1 gag (fragment): gag protein from human immunodeficiency virus 1; gag
   3291..3524    +  misc_feature   RRE: The Rev response element (RRE) of HIV-1 allows for Rev-dependent mRNA export from the nucleus to the cytoplasm.
   3901..4001    +  CDS            Rev (fragment): human immunodeficiency virus 1 (HIV-1) Rev protein; rev; enhances nuclear export of unspliced and incompletely spliced viral mRNAs
   4020..4137    +  misc_feature   cPPT/CTS: central polypurine tract and central termination sequence of HIV-1
   4157..4180    -  misc_feature   MCS (fragment): pBluescript multiple cloning site
   4183..4693    +  promoter       hPGK promoter: human phosphoglycerate kinase 1 promoter
   4748..4772    +  protein_bind   attB1: mutant version of attB; recombination site for the Gateway® BP reaction BP Clonase™
   4808..5356    +  CDS            RAP2A: RAP2A_HUMAN - Experimental evidence at protein level: Swiss-Prot protein existence level 1. Small GTP-binding protein which cycles between a GDP-bound inactive and a GTP-bound active form. In its active form interacts with and regulates several effectors including MAP4K4, MINK1 and TNIK. Part of a signaling complex composed of NEDD4, RAP2A and TNIK which regulates neuronal dendrite extension and arborization during development. More generally, it is part of several signaling cascades and may regulate cytoskeletal rearrangements, cell migration, cell adhesion and cell spreading. From Homo sapie
   5388..5412    -  protein_bind   attB2: mutant version of attB; recombination site for the Gateway® BP reaction BP Clonase™
   5443..6031    +  misc_feature   WPRE: woodchuck hepatitis virus posttranscriptional regulatory element
   6074..6573    +  promoter       PGK promoter: mouse phosphoglycerate kinase 1 promoter
   6587..7390    +  CDS            NeoR/KanR: aminoglycoside phosphotransferase from Tn5; aph(3')-II (or nptII); confers resistance to neomycin, kanamycin, and G418 (Geneticin®)
   7411..7548    +  CDS            nef (fragment): NEF_HV1LA - Experimental evidence at protein level: Swiss-Prot protein existence level 1. Extracellular Nef protein targets CD4(+) T-lymphocytes for apoptosis by interacting with CXCR4 surface receptors. From Human immunodeficiency virus type 1 group M subtype B (isolate Lai) (HIV-1).
   7534..7714    +  LTR            5' LTR (truncated): truncated 5' long terminal repeat (LTR) from HIV-1
   7786..7907    +  polyA_signal   SV40 poly(A) signal: SV40 polyadenylation signal
   7947..8082    +  rep_origin     SV40 ori: SV40 origin of replication
   8103..8121    -  promoter       T7 promoter: promoter for bacteriophage T7 RNA polymerase
   8129..8284    +  CDS            lacZα (fragment): LacZα fragment of β-galactosidase; lacZ fragment
   8289..8717    +  rep_origin     f1 ori (sequence partly withheld): f1 bacteriophage origin of replication; arrow indicates direction of (+) strand synthesis
