[The description below was written by a language model from this plasmid's Addgene catalogue record and pLannotate feature annotations shown in this document.]
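Description:
pLenti-PGK-RAP2A-N17-neo is an HIV-1-based lentiviral expression plasmid built on the pLenti PGK Neo DEST Gateway destination backbone, used to deliver a mutant form of the human small GTPase RAP2A into mammalian cells. It is propagated in E. coli as a high-copy plasmid through a ColE1/pUC-type origin with ampicillin selection (β-lactamase). It also carries an f1 origin, an SV40 origin and leftover lac/lacZα and T3/T7 promoter elements from the parental cloning vector. The viral genome is transcribed from an RSV promoter fused to a truncated 5' LTR, and it includes the Ψ packaging signal with a partial gag sequence, the RRE for Rev-dependent nuclear export, and the cPPT/CTS. A second truncated LTR followed by an SV40 polyadenylation signal closes the cassette. No intact viral protein-coding genes are annotated, so packaging functions would have to be supplied from separate plasmids.

Within the provirus, the human PGK promoter drives the RAP2A coding sequence, which is flanked by attB1 and attB2 sites. These sites remain from Gateway transfer of the cDNA from a pENTR D-TOPO entry clone. The insert carries a serine 17 to asparagine substitution (N17), made by site-directed mutagenesis of a synthetic RAP2A fragment. The record does not state the functional consequence of this change, although equivalent substitutions in Ras-family GTPases are generally used as dominant-negative forms. A WPRE downstream of the insert enhances transcript expression. A separate mouse PGK promoter drives the neomycin phosphotransferase gene, allowing G418 selection of stably transduced cells. No epitope tag or reporter is annotated. The associated study concerns Plexin-B2 control of stem cell dynamics through cytoskeletal tension and adhesion.
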