Addgene plasmid #156179: pLenti-PGK-RAP2A-N17-neo
Purpose: Lentiviral vector for expression of RAP2A-N17, with neomycin selection
Depositing lab: Roland Friedel. Depositing organization: Icahn School of Medicine at Mount Sinai. Publication: Plexin-B2 orchestrates collective stem cell dynamics via actomyosin contractility, cytoskeletal tension and adhesion. Junqueira Alves C, Dariolli R, Haydak J, Kang S, Hannah T, Wiener RJ, DeFronzo S, Tejero R, Gusella GL, Ramakrishnan A, Alves Dias R, Wojcinski A, Kesari S, Shen L, Sobie EA, Rodrigues Furtado de Mendonca JP, Azeloglu EU, Zou H, Friedel RH. Nat Commun. 2021 Oct 14;12(1):6019. doi: 10.1038/s41467-021-26296-7. PubMed 34650052.
Backbone
  Vector backbone: pLenti PGK Neo DEST (w531-1)
  Backbone manufacturer: Campeau lab (addgene #19067)
  Backbone size w/o insert (bp): 9778
  Total vector size (bp): 8738
  Vector type: Mammalian Expression, Lentiviral
  Selectable markers: Neomycin (select with G418)
Growth in bacteria
  Bacterial resistance: Ampicillin, 100 μg/mL
  Growth temperature: 37°C
  Growth strain: NEB Stable
  Copy number: High Copy
Gene/Insert
  Gene/Insert name: RAP2A
  Species: H. sapiens (human)
  Insert size (bp): 540
  Mutation: changed Serine 17 to Asparagine
  GenBank ID: NM_021033
  Entrez Gene: RAP2A (a.k.a. K-REV, KREV, RAP2, RbBP-30)
  Promoter: human PGK
  Cloning method: Gateway Cloning
  Sequencing primers: 5′ PGK_F (GTGTTCCGCATTCTGCAAG); 3′ WPRE_R (CATAGCGTAAAAGGAGCAACA)
Resource information
  A portion of this plasmid was derived from a plasmid made by: Rap2A-N17 cDNA was originally obtained as RAP2A synthetic DNA fragment, and was further mutated by site-directed mutagenesis.
Terms and licenses: Academic/Nonprofit Terms; Industry Terms: Not Available to Industry
Depositor comments: RAP2A-N17 cDNA was amplified by PCR and cloned into pENTR DTOPO and transferred by Gateway cloning into Desination vector. bioRxiv 10.1101/792077
How to cite: pLenti-PGK-RAP2A-N17-neo was a gift from Roland Friedel (Addgene plasmid # 156179 ; http://n2t.net/addgene:156179 ; RRID:Addgene_156179)
